>Addgene plasmid #124286 | Col7A1-CRISPR-gRNA#exon2-(pSpCas9(BB)-2A-Puro (PX459) V2.0) | addgene full sequence | sequence record 242447 | Addgene NGS Result
GAGGGCCTATTTCCCATGATTCCTTCATATTTGCATATACGATACAAGGCTGTTAGAGAGATAATTGGAA
TTAATTTGACTGTAAACACAAAGATATTAGTACAAAATACGTGACGTAGAAAGTAATAATTTCTTGGGTA
GTTTGCAGTTTTAAAATTATGTTTTAAAATGGACTATCATATGCTTACCGTAACTTGAAAGTATTTCGAT
TTCTTGGCTTTATATATCTTGTGGAAAGGACGAAACACCGAGCGGCGTAAAGGCGCGTGCGTTTTAGAGC
TAGAAATAGCAAGTTAAAATAAGGCTAGTCCGTTATCAACTTGAAAAAGTGGCACCGAGTCGGTGCTTTT
TTGTTTTAGAGCTAGAAATAGCAAGTTAAAATAAGGCTAGTCCGTTTTTAGCGCGTGCGCCAATTCTGCA
GACAAATGGCTCTAGAGGTACCCGTTACATAACTTACGGTAAATGGCCCGCCTGGCTGACCGCCCAACGA
CCCCCGCCCATTGACGTCAATAGTAACGCCAATAGGGACTTTCCATTGACGTCAATGGGTGGAGTATTTA
CGGTAAACTGCCCACTTGGCAGTACATCAAGTGTATCATATGCCAAGTACGCCCCCTATTGACGTCAATG
ACGGTAAATGGCCCGCCTGGCATTGTGCCCAGTACATGACCTTATGGGACTTTCCTACTTGGCAGTACAT
CTACGTATTAGTCATCGCTATTACCATGGTCGAGGTGAGCCCCACGTTCTGCTTCACTCTCCCCATCTCC
CCCCCCTCCCCACCCCCAATTTTGTATTTATTTATTTTTTAATTATTTTGTGCAGCGATGGGGGCGGGGG
GGGGGGGGGGGCGCGCGCCRGGSGGGGSGGGGSGGGGSGGGGGGGGGGGSGGGGSGRGGSGGRGRGGKGC
GGCGGCAGCCAATCAGAGCGGCGCGCTCCGAAAGTTTCCTTTTATGGCGAGGCGGCGGCGGCGGCGGCCC
TATAAAAAGCGAAGCGCGCGGCGGGCGGGAGTCGCTGCGCGCTGCCTTCGCCCCGTGCCCCGCTCCGCCG
CCGCCTCGCGCCGCCCGCCCCGGCTCTGACTGACCGCGTTACTCCCACAGGTGAGCGGGCGGGACGGCCC
TTCTCCTCCGGGCTGTAATTAGCTGAGCAAGAGGTAAGGGTTTAAGGGATGGTTGGTTGGTGGGGTATTA
ATGTTTAATTACCTGGAGCACCTGCCTGAAATCACTTTTTTTCAGGTTGGACCGGTGCCACCATGGACTA
TAAGGACCACGACGGAGACTACAAGGATCATGATATTGATTACAAAGACGATGACGATAAGATGGCCCCA
AAGAAGAAGCGGAAGGTCGGTATCCACGGAGTCCCAGCAGCCGACAAGAAGTACAGCATCGGCCTGGACA
TCGGCACCAACTCTGTGGGCTGGGCCGTGATCACCGACGAGTACAAGGTGCCCAGCAAGAAATTCAAGGT
GCTGGGCAACACCGACCGGCACAGCATCAAGAAGAACCTGATCGGAGCCCTGCTGTTCGACAGCGGCGAA
ACAGCCGAGGCCACCCGGCTGAAGAGAACCGCCAGAAGAAGATACACCAGACGGAAGAACCGGATCTGCT
ATCTGCAAGAGATCTTCAGCAACGAGATGGCCAAGGTGGACGACAGCTTCTTCCACAGACTGGAAGAGTC
CTTCCTGGTGGAAGAGGATAAGAAGCACGAGCGGCACCCCATCTTCGGCAACATCGTGGACGAGGTGGCC
TACCACGAGAAGTACCCCACCATCTACCACCTGAGAAAGAAACTGGTGGACAGCACCGACAAGGCCGACC
TGCGGCTGATCTATCTGGCCCTGGCCCACATGATCAAGTTCCGGGGCCACTTCCTGATCGAGGGCGACCT
GAACCCCGACAACAGCGACGTGGACAAGCTGTTCATCCAGCTGGTGCAGACCTACAACCAGCTGTTCGAG
GAAAACCCCATCAACGCCAGCGGCGTGGACGCCAAGGCCATCCTGTCTGCCAGACTGAGCAAGAGCAGAC
GGCTGGAAAATCTGATCGCCCAGCTGCCCGGCGAGAAGAAGAATGGCCTGTTCGGAAACCTGATTGCCCT
GAGCCTGGGCCTGACCCCCAACTTCAAGAGCAACTTCGACCTGGCCGAGGATGCCAAACTGCAGCTGAGC
AAGGACACCTACGACGACGACCTGGACAACCTGCTGGCCCAGATCGGCGACCAGTACGCCGACCTGTTTC
TGGCCGCCAAGAACCTGTCCGACGCCATCCTGCTGAGCGACATCCTGAGAGTGAACACCGAGATCACCAA
GGCCCCCCTGAGCGCCTCTATGATCAAGAGATACGACGAGCACCACCAGGACCTGACCCTGCTGAAAGCT
CTCGTGCGGCAGCAGCTGCCTGAGAAGTACAAAGAGATTTTCTTCGACCAGAGCAAGAACGGCTACGCCG
GCTACATTGACGGCGGAGCCAGCCAGGAAGAGTTCTACAAGTTCATCAAGCCCATCCTGGAAAAGATGGA
CGGCACCGAGGAACTGCTCGTGAAGCTGAACAGAGAGGACCTGCTGCGGAAGCAGCGGACCTTCGACAAC
GGCAGCATCCCCCACCAGATCCACCTGGGAGAGCTGCACGCCATTCTGCGGCGGCAGGAAGATTTTTACC
CATTCCTGAAGGACAACCGGGAAAAGATCGAGAAGATCCTGACCTTCCGCATCCCCTACTACGTGGGCCC
TCTGGCCAGGGGAAACAGCAGATTCGCCTGGATGACCAGAAAGAGCGAGGAAACCATCACCCCCTGGAAC
TTCGAGGAAGTGGTGGACAAGGGCGCTTCCGCCCAGAGCTTCATCGAGCGGATGACCAACTTCGATAAGA
ACCTGCCCAACGAGAAGGTGCTGCCCAAGCACAGCCTGCTGTACGAGTACTTCACCGTGTATAACGAGCT
GACCAAAGTGAAATACGTGACCGAGGGAATGAGAAAGCCCGCCTTCCTGAGCGGCGAGCAGAAAAAGGCC
ATCGTGGACCTGCTGTTCAAGACCAACCGGAAAGTGACCGTGAAGCAGCTGAAAGAGGACTACTTCAAGA
AAATCGAGTGCTTCGACTCCGTGGAAATCTCCGGCGTGGAAGATCGGTTCAACGCCTCCCTGGGCACATA
CCACGATCTGCTGAAAATTATCAAGGACAAGGACTTCCTGGACAATGAGGAAAACGAGGACATTCTGGAA
GATATCGTGCTGACCCTGACACTGTTTGAGGACAGAGAGATGATCGAGGAACGGCTGAAAACCTATGCCC
ACCTGTTCGACGACAAAGTGATGAAGCAGCTGAAGCGGCGGAGATACACCGGCTGGGGCAGGCTGAGCCG
GAAGCTGATCAACGGCATCCGGGACAAGCAGTCCGGCAAGACAATCCTGGATTTCCTGAAGTCCGACGGC
TTCGCCAACAGAAACTTCATGCAGCTGATCCACGACGACAGCCTGACCTTTAAAGAGGACATCCAGAAAG
CCCAGGTGTCCGGCCAGGGCGATAGCCTGCACGAGCACATTGCCAATCTGGCCGGCAGCCCCGCCATTAA
GAAGGGCATCCTGCAGACAGTGAAGGTGGTGGACGAGCTCGTGAAAGTGATGGGCCGGCACAAGCCCGAG
AACATCGTGATCGAAATGGCCAGAGAGAACCAGACCACCCAGAAGGGACAGAAGAACAGCCGCGAGAGAA
TGAAGCGGATCGAAGAGGGCATCAAAGAGCTGGGCAGCCAGATCCTGAAAGAACACCCCGTGGAAAACAC
CCAGCTGCAGAACGAGAAGCTGTACCTGTACTACCTGCAGAATGGGCGGGATATGTACGTGGACCAGGAA
CTGGACATCAACCGGCTGTCCGACTACGATGTGGACCATATCGTGCCTCAGAGCTTTCTGAAGGACGACT
CCATCGACAACAAGGTGCTGACCAGAAGCGACAAGAACCGGGGCAAGAGCGACAACGTGCCCTCCGAAGA
GGTCGTGAAGAAGATGAAGAACTACTGGCGGCAGCTGCTGAACGCCAAGCTGATTACCCAGAGAAAGTTC
GACAATCTGACCAAGGCCGAGAGAGGCGGCCTGAGCGAACTGGATAAGGCCGGCTTCATCAAGAGACAGC
TGGTGGAAACCCGGCAGATCACAAAGCACGTGGCACAGATCCTGGACTCCCGGATGAACACTAAGTACGA
CGAGAATGACAAGCTGATCCGGGAAGTGAAAGTGATCACCCTGAAGTCCAAGCTGGTGTCCGATTTCCGG
AAGGATTTCCAGTTTTACAAAGTGCGCGAGATCAACAACTACCACCACGCCCACGACGCCTACCTGAACG
CCGTCGTGGGAACCGCCCTGATCAAAAAGTACCCTAAGCTGGAAAGCGAGTTCGTGTACGGCGACTACAA
GGTGTACGACGTGCGGAAGATGATCGCCAAGAGCGAGCAGGAAATCGGCAAGGCTACCGCCAAGTACTTC
TTCTACAGCAACATCATGAACTTTTTCAAGACCGAGATTACCCTGGCCAACGGCGAGATCCGGAAGCGGC
CTCTGATCGAGACAAACGGCGAAACCGGGGAGATCGTGTGGGATAAGGGCCGGGATTTTGCCACCGTGCG
GAAAGTGCTGAGCATGCCCCAAGTGAATATCGTGAAAAAGACCGAGGTGCAGACAGGCGGCTTCAGCAAA
GAGTCTATCCTGCCCAAGAGGAACAGCGATAAGCTGATCGCCAGAAAGAAGGACTGGGACCCTAAGAAGT
ACGGCGGCTTCGACAGCCCCACCGTGGCCTATTCTGTGCTGGTGGTGGCCAAAGTGGAAAAGGGCAAGTC
CAAGAAACTGAAGAGTGTGAAAGAGCTGCTGGGGATCACCATCATGGAAAGAAGCAGCTTCGAGAAGAAT
CCCATCGACTTTCTGGAAGCCAAGGGCTACAAAGAAGTGAAAAAGGACCTGATCATCAAGCTGCCTAAGT
ACTCCCTGTTCGAGCTGGAAAACGGCCGGAAGAGAATGCTGGCCTCTGCCGGCGAACTGCAGAAGGGAAA
CGAACTGGCCCTGCCCTCCAAATATGTGAACTTCCTGTACCTGGCCAGCCACTATGAGAAGCTGAAGGGC
TCCCCCGAGGATAATGAGCAGAAACAGCTGTTTGTGGAACAGCACAAGCACTACCTGGACGAGATCATCG
AGCAGATCAGCGAGTTCTCCAAGAGAGTGATCCTGGCCGACGCTAATCTGGACAAAGTGCTGTCCGCCTA
CAACAAGCACCGGGATAAGCCCATCAGAGAGCAGGCCGAGAATATCATCCACCTGTTTACCCTGACCAAT
CTGGGAGCCCCTGCCGCCTTCAAGTACTTTGACACCACCATCGACCGGAAGAGGTACACCAGCACCAAAG
AGGTGCTGGACGCCACCCTGATCCACCAGAGCATCACCGGCCTGTACGAGACACGGATCGACCTGTCTCA
GCTGGGAGGCGACAAAAGGCCGGCGGCCACGAAAAAGGCCGGCCAGGCAAAAAAGAAAAAGGAATTCGGC
AGTGGAGAGGGCAGAGGAAGTCTGCTAACATGCGGTGACGTCGAGGAGAATCCTGGCCCAATGACCGAGT
ACAAGCCCACGGTGCGCCTCGCCACCCGCGACGACGTCCCCAGGGCCGTACGCACCCTCGCCGCCGCGTT
CGCCGACTACCCCGCCACGCGCCACACCGTCGATCCGGACCGCCACATCGAGCGGGTCACCGAGCTGCAA
GAACTCTTCCTCACGCGCGTCGGGCTCGACATCGGCAAGGTGTGGGTCGCGGACGACGGCGCCGCGGTGG
CGGTCTGGACCACGCCGGAGAGCGTCGAAGCGGGGGCGGTGTTCGCCGAGATCGGCCCGCGCATGGCCGA
GTTGAGCGGTTCCCGGCTGGCCGCGCAGCAACAGATGGAAGGCCTCCTGGCGCCGCACCGGCCCAAGGAG
CCCGCGTGGTTCCTGGCCACCGTCGGAGTCTCGCCCGACCACCAGGGCAAGGGTCTGGGCAGCGCCGTCG
TGCTCCCCGGAGTGGAGGCGGCCGAGCGCGCCGGGGTGCCCGCCTTCCTGGAGACCTCCGCGCCCCGCAA
CCTCCCCTTCTACGAGCGGCTCGGCTTCACCGTCACCGCCGACGTCGAGGTGCCCGAAGGACCGCGCACC
TGGTGCATGACCCGCAAGCCCGGTGCCTGAGAATTCTAACTAGAGCTCGCTGATCAGCCTCGACTGTGCC
TTCTAGTTGCCAGCCATCTGTTGTTTGCCCCTCCCCCGTGCCTTCCTTGACCCTGGAAGGTGCCACTCCC
ACTGTCCTTTCCTAATAAAATGAGGAAATTGCATCGCATTGTCTGAGTAGGTGTCATTCTATTCTGGGGG
GTGGGGTGGGGCAGGACAGCAAGGGGGAGGATTGGGAAGAGAATAGCAGGCATGCTGGGGAGCGGCCGCA
GGAACCCCTAGTGATGGAGTTGGCCACTCCCTCTCTGCGCGCTCGCTCGCTCACTGAGGCCGGGCGACCA
AAGGTCGCCCGACGCCCGGGCTTTGCCCGGGCGGCCTCAGTGAGCGAGCGAGCGCGCAGCTGCCTGCAGG
GGCGCCTGATGCGGTATTTTCTCCTTACGCATCTGTGCGGTATTTCACACCGCATA
[95 nt withheld, positions 6637-6731]
T
[46 nt withheld, positions 6733-6778]
C
[141 nt withheld, positions 6780-6920]
CCTTTGACGTTGGAGTCCACGTTCTTT
[37 nt withheld, positions 6948-6984]
ACTCTATCTCGGGCTATTCTTTTGATTTATAAGGGATTTTGCCGATTTCGGTCTATTGGTTAAAAAATGA
GCTGATTTAACAAAAATTTAACGCGAATTTTAACAAAATATTAACGTTTACAATTTTATGGTGCACTCTC
AGTACAATCTGCTCTGATGCCGCATAGTTAAGCCAGCCCCGACACCCGCCAACACCCGCTGACGCGCCCT
GACGGGCTTGTCTGCTCCCGGCATCCGCTTACAGACAAGCTGTGACCGTCTCCGGGAGCTGCATGTGTCA
GAGGTTTTCACCGTCATCACCGAAACGCGCGAGACGAAAGGGCCTCGTGATACGCCTATTTTTATAGGTT
AATGTCATGATAATAATGGTTTCTTAGACGTCAGGTGGCACTTTTCGGGGAAATGTGCGCGGAACCCCTA
TTTGTTTATTTTTCTAAATACATTCAAATATGTATCCGCTCATGAGACAATAACCCTGATAAATGCTTCA
ATAATATTGAAAAAGGAAGAGTATGAGTATTCAACATTTCCGTGTCGCCCTTATTCCCTTTTTTGCGGCA
TTTTGCCTTCCTGTTTTTGCTCACCCAGAAACGCTGGTGAAAGTAAAAGATGCTGAAGATCAGTTGGGTG
CACGAGTGGGTTACATCGAACTGGATCTCAACAGCGGTAAGATCCTTGAGAGTTTTCGCCCCGAAGAACG
TTTTCCAATGATGAGCACTTTTAAAGTTCTGCTATGTGGCGCGGTATTATCCCGTATTGACGCCGGGCAA
GAGCAACTCGGTCGCCGCATACACTATTCTCAGAATGACTTGGTTGAGTACTCACCAGTCACAGAAAAGC
ATCTTACGGATGGCATGACAGTAAGAGAATTATGCAGTGCTGCCATAACCATGAGTGATAACACTGCGGC
CAACTTACTTCTGACAACGATCGGAGGACCGAAGGAGCTAACCGCTTTTTTGCACAACATGGGGGATCAT
GTAACTCGCCTTGATCGTTGGGAACCGGAGCTGAATGAAGCCATACCAAACGACGAGCGTGACACCACGA
TGCCTGTAGCAATGGCAACAACGTTGCGCAAACTATTAACTGGCGAACTACTTACTCTAGCTTCCCGGCA
ACAATTAATAGACTGGATGGAGGCGGATAAAGTTGCAGGACCACTTCTGCGCTCGGCCCTTCCGGCTGGC
TGGTTTATTGCTGATAAATCTGGAGCCGGTGAGCGTGGAAGCCGCGGTATCATTGCAGCACTGGGGCCAG
ATGGTAAGCCCTCCCGTATCGTAGTTATCTACACGACGGGGAGTCAGGCAACTATGGATGAACGAAATAG
ACAGATCGCTGAGATAGGTGCCTCACTGATTAAGCATTGGTAACTGTCAGACCAAGTTTACTCATATATA
CTTTAGATTGATTTAAAACTTCATTTTTAATTTAAAAGGATCTAGGTGAAGATCCTTTTTGATAATCTCA
TGACCAAAATCCCTTAACGTGAGTTTTCGTTCCACTGAGCGTCAGACCCCGTAGAAAAGATCAAAGGATC
TTCTTGAGATCCTTTTTTTCTGCGCGTAATCTGCTGCTTGCAAACAAAAAAACCACCGCTACCAGCGGTG
GTTTGTTTGCCGGATCAAGAGCTACCAACTCTTTTTCCGAAGGTAACTGGCTTCAGCAGAGCGCAGATAC
CAAATACTGTTCTTCTAGTGTAGCCGTAGTTAGGCCACCACTTCAAGAACTCTGTAGCACCGCCTACATA
CCTCGCTCTGCTAATCCTGTTACCAGTGGCTGCTGCCAGTGGCGATAAGTCGTGTCTTACCGGGTTGGAC
TCAAGACGATAGTTACCGGATAAGGCGCAGCGGTCGGGCTGAACGGGGGGTTCGTGCACACAGCCCAGCT
TGGAGCGAACGACCTACACCGAACTGAGATACCTACAGCGTGAGCTATGAGAAAGCGCCACGCTTCCCGA
AGGGAGAAAGGCGGACAGGTATCCGGTAAGCGGCAGGGTCGGAACAGGAGAGCGCACGAGGGAGCTTCCA
GGGGGAAACGCCTGGTATCTTTATAGTCCTGTCGGGTTTCGCCACCTCTGACTTGAGCGTCGATTTTTGT
GATGCTCGTCAGGGGGGCGGAGCCTATGGAAAAACGCCAGCAACGCGGCCTTTTTACGGTTCCTGGCCTT
TTGCTGGCCTTTTGCTCACATGT
Features (pLannotate 1.2.2; 18 found; start..end, strand, type, name):
      1..241     +  promoter       U6 promoter: RNA polymerase III promoter for human U6 snRNA
    271..346     +  misc_RNA       gRNA scaffold: guide RNA scaffold for the Streptococcus pyogenes CRISPR/Cas9 system
    353..396     +  misc_RNA       gRNA scaffold (fragment): guide RNA scaffold for the Streptococcus pyogenes CRISPR/Cas9 system
    443..728     +  enhancer       CMV enhancer: human cytomegalovirus immediate early enhancer; contains an 18-bp deletion relative to the standard CMV enhancer
   1008..1235    +  intron         hybrid intron: hybrid between chicken β-actin (CBA) and minute virus of mice (MMV) introns (Gray et al., 2011)
   1373..2974    +  CDS            Cas9(N): N-terminal portion of Streptococcus pyogenes Cas9 (Zetsche et al., 2015)
   2975..5473    +  CDS            Cas9(C): C-terminal portion of Streptococcus pyogenes Cas9 (Zetsche et al., 2015)
   5474..5521    +  CDS            nucleoplasmin NLS: bipartite nuclear localization signal from nucleoplasmin
   5591..6190    +  CDS            PuroR (fragment): puromycin N-acetyltransferase; pac from Streptomyces; confers resistance to puromycin
   6224..6335    +  polyA_signal   bGH poly(A) signal: bovine growth hormone polyadenylation signal
   6440..6580    +  repeat_region  AAV2 ITR: inverted terminal repeat of adeno-associated virus serotype 2 inverted
   6585..6636    -  misc_feature   bom (fragment): basis of mobility region from pBR322
   6655..7110    +  rep_origin     f1 ori (sequence partly withheld): f1 bacteriophage origin of replication; arrow indicates direction of (+) strand synthesis
   7111..7160    -  misc_feature   bom (fragment): basis of mobility region from pBR322
   7262..7297    -  CDS            rop (fragment): Rop protein, which maintains plasmids at low copy number; rop
   7392..7496    +  promoter       AmpR promoter: bla
   7497..8357    +  CDS            AmpR: β-lactamase; bla; confers resistance to ampicillin, carbenicillin, and related antibiotics
   8528..9116    +  rep_origin     ori: high-copy-number ColE1/pMB1/pBR322/pUC origin of replication
