[The description below was written by a language model from this plasmid's Addgene catalogue record and pLannotate feature annotations shown in this document.]
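Description:
Col7A1-CRISPR-gRNA#exon2 is an all-in-one mammalian CRISPR/Cas9 expression plasmid built on the pSpCas9(BB)-2A-Puro (PX459) V2.0 backbone and carrying a single guide RNA directed against human COL7A1, the gene for the collagen type VII alpha 1 chain; the construct name indicates that the target lies in exon 2. The 21-nt guide insert was cloned into the backbone's BbsI sites, which were destroyed in the process, placing it between the human U6 RNA polymerase III promoter and the Streptococcus pyogenes gRNA scaffold. The depositors note that an extra 5′ G was added because U6 favours G as the first transcribed nucleotide. They also state that the guide was the highest-scoring candidate across several design tools and, apparently referring to potential off-target sites, that it has at least three mismatches.

A second cassette expresses SpCas9. The annotation shows a CMV enhancer and a hybrid chicken β-actin/minute virus of mice intron upstream of the Cas9 coding sequence (annotated as contiguous N- and C-terminal portions), followed by a nucleoplasmin nuclear localization signal, the puromycin N-acetyltransferase gene and a bGH polyadenylation signal. As the backbone name indicates, Cas9 and PuroR are linked by a 2A peptide, although the table does not annotate it, so transfected cells producing the nuclease can be enriched with puromycin. A single AAV2 ITR and an f1 origin are backbone remnants. In bacteria the plasmid replicates from a high-copy ColE1/pUC-type origin and is selected with ampicillin via β-lactamase. The sequenced record is 9,177 nt, consistent with the stated backbone size. The stated purpose is simply an sgRNA against human COL7A1, which fits Cas9-mediated cleavage and disruption of the gene in human cells.
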