Addgene plasmid #124286: Col7A1-CRISPR-gRNA#exon2-(pSpCas9(BB)-2A-Puro (PX459) V2.0)
Purpose: sgRNA against human Col7A1
Depositing lab: Katalin Josvay & Csaba Vizler. Depositing organization: HUN-REN Biological Research Centre Szeged (HUN-REN Szegedi Biológiai Kutatóközpont).
Backbone
  Vector backbone: pSpCas9(BB)-2A-Puro (PX459) V2.0
  Backbone manufacturer: Feng Zhang (Addgene plasmid # 62988)
  Backbone size w/o insert (bp): 9200
  Vector type: CRISPR
  Selectable markers: Puromycin
Growth in bacteria
  Bacterial resistance: Ampicillin, 100 μg/mL
  Growth temperature: 37°C
  Growth strain: NEB Stable
  Copy number: Unknown
Gene/Insert
  Gene/Insert name: Collagen type VII alpha 1 chain (alt name: COL7A1)
  gRNA/shRNA sequence: (g)AGCGGCGTAAAGGCGCGTGC
  Species: H. sapiens (human)
  Insert size (bp): 21
  Entrez Gene: COL7A1 (a.k.a. EBD1, EBDCT, EBR1, NDNC8)
  Cloning method: Restriction Enzyme; 5′ cloning site BbsI (destroyed during cloning); 3′ cloning site BbsI (destroyed during cloning)
  Sequencing primers: 5′ U6-fw: GGGCCTATTTCCCATGATTCCTTC
Terms and licenses: Academic/Nonprofit Terms; Industry Terms: Not Available to Industry
Depositor comments: Plus "G" was routinely added because U6 promoter prefers "G" as the first transcribed nucleotide. gRNA sequence contains at least 3 mismatches, and was selected by choosing the highest scored sequence from different programs and databases.
How to cite: Col7A1-CRISPR-gRNA#exon2-(pSpCas9(BB)-2A-Puro (PX459) V2.0) was a gift from Katalin Josvay & Csaba Vizler (Addgene plasmid # 124286 ; http://n2t.net/addgene:124286 ; RRID:Addgene_124286)
